Addgene plasmid #72258: pCDH-CB-FLPe-P2A-copGFP-T2A-Puro
Purpose: Express FLPe, copGFP and Puromycin resistance gene under CB promoter
Depositing lab: Kazuhiro Oka. Depositing organization: Baylor College of Medicine.
Backbone
  Vector backbone: pCDH-CMV-MCS
  Backbone manufacturer: Systembio
  Backbone size w/o insert (bp): 6677
  Total vector size (bp): 9451
  Modifications to backbone: ClaI/SalI fragment was replaced with CB promoter + MCS
  Vector type: Mammalian Expression, Lentiviral
Growth in bacteria
  Bacterial resistance: Ampicillin, 100 μg/mL
  Growth temperature: 37°C
  Growth strain: NEB Stable
  Copy number: High Copy
Gene/Insert
  Gene/Insert name: FLPe-P2A-copGFp-T2A-Puro
  Insert size (bp): 2802
  Promoter: CB
  Cloning method: Restriction Enzyme; 5′ cloning site BamHI (not destroyed); 3′ cloning site EcoRI (not destroyed)
  Sequencing primers: 5′ CGGTGGTGGTGCAAATCAAA; 3′ CAACACCACGGAATTGTCAG
Terms and licenses: Academic/Nonprofit Terms; Industry Terms: Not Available to Industry
How to cite: pCDH-CB-FLPe-P2A-copGFP-T2A-Puro was a gift from Kazuhiro Oka (Addgene plasmid # 72258 ; http://n2t.net/addgene:72258 ; RRID:Addgene_72258)
