[The description below was written by a language model from this plasmid's Addgene catalogue record and pLannotate feature annotations shown in this document.]
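Description:
pCDH-CB-FLPe-P2A-copGFP-T2A-Puro is a 9,451 bp HIV-1-based lentiviral transfer plasmid that also serves as a mammalian expression vector. It derives from the pCDH-CMV-MCS backbone, in which a ClaI/SalI fragment was replaced by the CB promoter plus a multiple cloning site. In E. coli it is maintained at high copy by a ColE1/pUC-type origin and selected with ampicillin through the β-lactamase gene. An SV40 origin is also annotated outside the viral region. The viral genome is arranged as a third-generation-style design. An RSV promoter is fused to a truncated 5' LTR and drives the genomic RNA in packaging cells. It is followed by the Ψ packaging signal with a gag fragment, the Rev response element, an env fragment and the cPPT/CTS. Downstream of the payload lie a WPRE, which enhances transcript expression, a truncated 3' LTR (labelled by the annotation tool as a 5' LTR) and an SV40 polyadenylation signal.

The 2,802 bp insert was cloned between BamHI and EcoRI. It is a single open reading frame expressed from the CB promoter, annotated as a CMV enhancer fragment joined to the chicken β-actin promoter and followed by a modified SV40 intron. The frame encodes FLPe, a nuclear-targeted, thermostable variant of yeast FLP recombinase that acts on FRT sites. FLPe is linked by a P2A peptide to the green fluorescent protein copGFP, and by a T2A peptide to puromycin N-acetyltransferase. The 2A peptides appear in the construct name but are not separately annotated. Ribosomal skipping at these sites yields three separate proteins from one transcript, so cells expressing the recombinase can be identified by fluorescence and enriched with puromycin. The construct is suited to transfection or lentiviral delivery of FLPe for recombination of FRT-flanked sequences in mammalian cells.
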