Features (pLannotate 1.2.2; 29 found; start..end, strand, type, name):
      6..227     +  promoter       RSV promoter: Rous sarcoma virus enhancer/promoter
    234..414     +  LTR            5' LTR (truncated): truncated 5' long terminal repeat (LTR) from HIV-1
    458..583     +  misc_feature   HIV-1 Ψ: packaging signal of human immunodeficiency virus type 1
    567..905     +  CDS            HIV-1 gag (fragment): gag protein from human immunodeficiency virus 1; gag
   1025..1361    +  ncRNA          RRE: Accession: RF00036 - HIV Rev response element
   1397..1786    +  CDS            env (fragment): ENV_HV1H2 - Experimental evidence at protein level: Swiss-Prot protein existence level 1. [Transmembrane protein gp41]: Acts as a class I viral fusion protein. Under the current model, the protein has at least 3 conformational states: pre-fusion native state, pre-hairpin intermediate state, and post-fusion hairpin state. During fusion of viral and target intracellular membranes, the coiled coil regions (heptad repeats) assume a trimer-of-hairpins structure, positioning the fusion peptide in close proximity to the C-terminal region of the ectodomain. The formation of this structure appears to d
   1798..1915    +  misc_feature   cPPT/CTS: central polypurine tract and central termination sequence of HIV-1
   1941..2219    +  enhancer       CMV enhancer (fragment): human cytomegalovirus immediate early enhancer
   2226..2495    +  promoter       chicken β-actin promoter: No description available
   2509..2525    +  misc_feature   MCS (fragment): pBluescript multiple cloning site
   2567..2663    +  intron         SV40 intron: modified SV40 intron with splice donor and acceptor sites
   2741..4036    +  CDS            FLPe: nuclear-targeted site-specific recombinase FLPe is a fusion between the SV40 nuclear localization signal and a thermostable version of the Saccharomyces cerevisiae site-specific recombinase FLP. Recombination occurs at FRT sequences.
   4131..4795    +  CDS            CopGFP (fragment): green fluorescent protein 2 from Pontellina plumata, also known as ppluGFP2 (Shagin et al., 2004)
   4934..5533    +  CDS            PuroR: puromycin N-acetyltransferase; pac from Streptomyces alboniger; confers resistance to puromycin
   5546..6134    +  misc_feature   WPRE: woodchuck hepatitis virus posttranscriptional regulatory element
   6129..6236    +  CDS            nef (fragment): NEF_SIVS4 - Experimental evidence at protein level: Swiss-Prot protein existence level 1. Interferes with TCR signaling from the cell membrane. Interacts with CD247/TCRZ (TCR zeta chain) and exert potent down- regulation of cell surface TCR/CD3 complexes. From Simian immunodeficiency virus (isolate F236/smH4) (SIV-sm) (Simian immunodeficiency virus sooty mangabey monkey).
   6261..6441    +  LTR            5' LTR (truncated): truncated 5' long terminal repeat (LTR) from HIV-1
   6513..6634    +  polyA_signal   SV40 poly(A) signal: SV40 polyadenylation signal
   6653..6788    +  rep_origin     SV40 ori: SV40 origin of replication
   6850..6866    -  protein_bind   lac operator: The lac repressor binds to the lac operator to inhibit transcription in E. coli. This inhibition can be relieved by adding lactose or isopropyl-β-D-thiogalactopyranoside (IPTG). lac repressor encoded by lacI
   6874..6904    -  promoter       lac promoter: promoter for the E. coli lac operon
   6919..6940    -  protein_bind   CAP binding site: CAP binding activates transcription in the presence of cAMP. E. coli catabolite activator protein
   6953..7045    -  CDS            lacI (fragment): lac repressor; lacI; The lac repressor binds to the lac operator to inhibit transcription in E. coli. This inhibition can be relieved by adding lactose or isopropyl-β-D-thiogalactopyranoside (IPTG).
   7228..7816    -  rep_origin     ori: high-copy-number ColE1/pMB1/pBR322/pUC origin of replication
   7987..8847    -  CDS            AmpR: β-lactamase; bla; confers resistance to ampicillin, carbenicillin, and related antibiotics
   8848..8952    -  promoter       AmpR promoter: bla
   9047..9082    +  CDS            rop (fragment): Rop protein, which maintains plasmids at low copy number; rop
   9184..9283    +  misc_feature   bom (fragment): basis of mobility region from pBR322
   9289..9443    -  CDS            lacZα (fragment): LacZα fragment of β-galactosidase; lacZ fragment
>Addgene plasmid #72258 | pCDH-CB-FLPe-P2A-copGFP-T2A-Puro | depositor full sequence | sequence record 134986 | pCDH-CB-FLPe-P2A-copGFP-T2A-Puro sequence 9451 bps
ACGCGTGTAGTCTTATGCAATACTCTTGTAGTCTTGCAACATGGTAACGATGAGTTAGCAACATGCCTTA
CAAGGAGAGAAAAAGCACCGTGCATGCCGATTGGTGGAAGTAAGGTGGTACGATCGTGCCTTATTAGGAA
GGCAACAGACGGGTCTGACATGGATTGGACGAACCACTGAATTGCCGCATTGCAGAGATATTGTATTTAA
GTGCCTAGCTCGATACAATAAACGGGTCTCTCTGGTTAGACCAGATCTGAGCCTGGGAGCTCTCTGGCTA
ACTAGGGAACCCACTGCTTAAGCCTCAATAAAGCTTGCCTTGAGTGCTTCAAGTAGTGTGTGCCCGTCTG
TTGTGTGACTCTGGTAACTAGAGATCCCTCAGACCCTTTTAGTCAGTGTGGAAAATCTCTAGCAGTGGCG
CCCGAACAGGGACCTGAAAGCGAAAGGGAAACCAGAGCTCTCTCGACGCAGGACTCGGCTTGCTGAAGCG
CGCACGGCAAGAGGCGAGGGGCGGCGACTGGTGAGTACGCCAAAAATTTTGACTAGCGGAGGCTAGAAGG
AGAGAGATGGGTGCGAGAGCGTCAGTATTAAGCGGGGGAGAATTAGATCGCGATGGGAAAAAATTCGGTT
AAGGCCAGGGGGAAAGAAAAAATATAAATTAAAACATATAGTATGGGCAAGCAGGGAGCTAGAACGATTC
GCAGTTAATCCTGGCCTGTTAGAAACATCAGAAGGCTGTAGACAAATACTGGGACAGCTACAACCATCCC
TTCAGACAGGATCAGAAGAACTTAGATCATTATATAATACAGTAGCAACCCTCTATTGTGTGCATCAAAG
GATAGAGATAAAAGACACCAAGGAAGCTTTAGACAAGATAGAGGAAGAGCAAAACAAAAGTAAGACCACC
GCACAGCAAGCGGCCACTGATCTTCAGACCTGGAGGAGGAGATATGAGGGACAATTGGAGAAGTGAATTA
TATAAATATAAAGTAGTAAAAATTGAACCATTAGGAGTAGCACCCACCAAGGCAAAGAGAAGAGTGGTGC
AGAGAGAAAAAAGAGCAGTGGGAATAGGAGCTTTGTTCCTTGGGTTCTTGGGAGCAGCAGGAAGCACTAT
GGGCGCAGCCTCAATGACGCTGACGGTACAGGCCAGACAATTATTGTCTGGTATAGTGCAGCAGCAGAAC
AATTTGCTGAGGGCTATTGAGGCGCAACAGCATCTGTTGCAACTCACAGTCTGGGGCATCAAGCAGCTCC
AGGCAAGAATCCTGGCTGTGGAAAGATACCTAAAGGATCAACAGCTCCTGGGGATTTGGGGTTGCTCTGG
AAAACTCATTTGCACCACTGCTGTGCCTTGGAATGCTAGTTGGAGTAATAAATCTCTGGAACAGATTGGA
ATCACACGACCTGGATGGAGTGGGACAGAGAAATTAACAATTACACAAGCTTAATACACTCCTTAATTGA
AGAATCGCAAAACCAGCAAGAAAAGAATGAACAAGAATTATTGGAATTAGATAAATGGGCAAGTTTGTGG
AATTGGTTTAACATAACAAATTGGCTGTGGTATATAAAATTATTCATAATGATAGTAGGAGGCTTGGTAG
GTTTAAGAATAGTTTTTGCTGTACTTTCTATAGTGAATAGAGTTAGGCAGGGATATTCACCATTATCGTT
TCAGACCCACCTCCCAACCCCGAGGGGACCCGACAGGCCCGAAGGAATAGAAGAAGAAGGTGGAGAGAGA
GACAGAGACAGATCCATTCGATTAGTGAACGGATCTCGACGGTTAACTTTTAAAAGAAAAGGGGGGATTG
GGGGGTACAGTGCAGGGGAAAGAATAGTAGACATAATAGCAACAGACATACAAACTAAAGAATTACAAAA
ACAAATTACAAAAATTCAAAATTTTATCGATTAATTAAGGTACCTCTGGTCGTTACATAACTTACGGTAA
ATGGCCCGCCTGGCTGACCGCCCAACGACCCCGCCCATTGACGTCAATAATGACGTATGTTCCCATAGTA
ACGCCAATAGGGACTTTCCATTGACGTCAATGGGTGGAGTATTTACGGTAAACTGCCCACTTGGCAGTAC
ATCAAGTGTATCATATGCCAAGTACGCCCCCTATTGACGTCAATGACGGTAAATGGCCCGCCTGGCATTA
TGCCCAGTACATGACCTTATGGGACTTTCCTACTTGGCAGTACATCTACTCGAGGCCACGTTCTGCTTCA
CTCTCCCCATCTCCCCCCCCTCCCCACCCCCAATTTTGTATTTATTTATTTTTTAATTATTTTGTGCAGC
GATGGGGGCGGGGGGGGGGGGGGGGGGGGCGCGCGCCAGGCGGGGCGGGGCGGGGCGAGGGGCGGGGCGG
GGCGAGGCGGAGAGGTGCGGCGGCAGCCAATCAGAGCGGCGCGCTCCGAAAGTTTCCTTTTATGGCGAGG
CGGCGGCGGCGGCGGCCCTATAAAAAGCGAAGCGCGCGGCGGGCGGGAGCGGGATCAGCCACCGCGGTGG
CGGCCCTAGAGTCGATCGAGGAACTGAAAAACCAGAAAGTTAACTGGTAAGTTTAGTCTTTTTGTCTTTT
ATTTCAGGTCCCCGATCCGGTGGTGGTGCAAATCAAAGAACTGCTCCTCAGTGGATGTTGCCTTTACTTC
TAGGCCTGTACGGAAGTGTTACTTCTGCTCTAAAAGCTGCGGAATTGTACCCGCGGCCGATCCACCGGTC
GGGATCCACCATGGCTCCCAAGAAGAAGAGGAAGGTGATGAGTCAATTTGATATATTATGTAAAACACCA
CCTAAGGTCCTGGTTCGTCAGTTTGTGGAAAGGTTTGAAAGACCTTCAGGGGAAAAAATAGCATCATGTG
CTGCTGAACTAACCTATTTATGTTGGATGATTACTCATAACGGAACAGCAATCAAGAGAGCCACATTCAT
GAGCTATAATACTATCATAAGCAATTCGCTGAGTTTCGATATTGTCAACAAATCACTCCAGTTTAAATAC
AAGACGCAAAAAGCAACAATTCTGGAAGCCTCATTAAAGAAATTAATTCCTGCTTGGGAATTTACAATTA
TTCCTTACAATGGACAAAAACATCAATCTGATATCACTGATATTGTAAGTAGTTTGCAATTACAGTTCGA
ATCATCGGAAGAAGCAGATAAGGGAAATAGCCACAGTAAAAAAATGCTTAAAGCACTTCTAAGTGAGGGT
GAAAGCATCTGGGAGATCACTGAGAAAATACTAAATTCGTTTGAGTATACCTCGAGATTTACAAAAACAA
AAACTTTATACCAATTCCTCTTCCTAGCTACTTTCATCAATTGTGGAAGATTCAGCGATATTAAGAACGT
TGATCCGAAATCATTTAAATTAGTCCAAAATAAGTATCTGGGAGTAATAATCCAGTGTTTAGTGACAGAG
ACAAAGACAAGCGTTAGTAGGCACATATACTTCTTTAGCGCAAGGGGTAGGATCGATCCACTTGTATATT
TGGATGAATTTTTGAGGAATTCTGAACCAGTCCTAAAACGAGTAAATAGGACCGGCAATTCTTCAAGCAA
CAAACAGGAATACCAATTATTAAAAGATAACTTAGTCAGATCGTACAACAAGGCTTTGAAGAAAAATGCG
CCTTATCCAATCTTTGCTATAAAGAATGGCCCAAAATCTCACATTGGAAGACATTTGATGACCTCATTTC
TGTCAATGAAGGGCCTAACGGAGTTGACTAATGTTGTGGGAAATTGGAGCGATAAGCGTGCTTCTGCCGT
GGCCAGGACAACGTATACTCATCAGATAACAGCAATACCTGATCACTACTTCGCACTAGTTTCTCGGTAC
TATGCATATGATCCAATATCAAAGGAAATGATAGCATTGAAGGATGAGACTAATCCAATTGAGGAGTGGC
AGCATATAGAACAGCTAAAGGGTAGTGCTGAAGGAAGCATACGATACCCCGCATGGAATGGGATAATATC
ACAGGAGGTACTAGACTACCTTTCATCCTACATAAATAGACGCATAAAGCTTGGAAGCGGAGCTACTAAC
TTCAGCCTGCTGAAGCAGGCTGGAGACGTGGAGGAGAACCCTGGACCTATGGAGAGCGACGAGAGCGGCC
TGCCCGCCATGGAGATCGAGTGCCGCATCACCGGCACCCTGAACGGCGTGGAGTTCGAGCTGGTGGGCGG
CGGAGAGGGCACCCCCAAGCAGGGCCGCATGACCAACAAGATGAAGAGCACCAAAGGCGCCCTGACCTTC
AGCCCCTACCTGCTGAGCCACGTGATGGGCTACGGCTTCTACCACTTCGGCACCTACCCCAGCGGCTACG
AGAACCCCTTCCTGCACGCCATCAACAACGGCGGCTACACCAACACCCGCATCGAGAAGTACGAGGACGG
CGGCGTGCTGCACGTGAGCTTCAGCTACCGCTACGAGGCCGGCCGCGTGATCGGCGACTTCAAGGTGGTG
GGCACCGGCTTCCCCGAGGACAGCGTGATCTTCACCGACAAGATCATCCGCAGCAACGCCACCGTGGAGC
ACCTGCACCCCATGGGCGATAACGTGCTGGTGGGCAGCTTCGCCCGCACCTTCAGCCTGCGCGACGGCGG
CTACTACAGCTTCGTGGTGGACAGCCACATGCACTTCAAGAGCGCCATCCACCCCAGCATCCTGCAGAAC
GGGGGCCCCATGTTCGCCTTCCGCCGCGTGGAGGAGCTGCACAGCAACACCGAGCTGGGCATCGTGGAGT
ACCAGCACGCCTTCAAGACCCCCATTGCCTTCGCCAGATCCCGCGCTCAGTCGTCCAATTCTGCCGTGGA
CGGCACCGCCGGACCCGGCTCCACCGGATCTCGCGTCGACGGCAGTGGAGAGGGCAGAGGAAGTCTGCTA
ACATGCGGTGACGTCGAGGAGAATCCTGGCCCAATGACCGAGTACAAGCCCACGGTGCGCCTCGCCACCC
GCGACGACGTCCCCAGGGCCGTACGCACCCTCGCCGCCGCGTTCGCCGACTACCCCGCCACGCGCCACAC
CGTCGATCCGGACCGCCACATCGAGCGGGTCACCGAGCTGCAAGAACTCTTCCTCACGCGCGTCGGGCTC
GACATCGGCAAGGTGTGGGTCGCGGACGACGGCGCCGCGGTGGCGGTCTGGACCACGCCGGAGAGCGTCG
AAGCGGGGGCGGTGTTCGCCGAGATCGGCCCGCGCATGGCCGAGTTGAGCGGTTCCCGGCTGGCCGCGCA
GCAACAGATGGAAGGCCTCCTGGCGCCGCACCGGCCCAAGGAGCCCGCGTGGTTCCTGGCCACCGTCGGC
GTCTCGCCCGACCACCAGGGCAAGGGTCTGGGCAGCGCCGTCGTGCTCCCCGGAGTGGAGGCGGCCGAGC
GCGCCGGGGTGCCCGCCTTCCTGGAGACCTCCGCGCCCCGCAACCTCCCCTTCTACGAGCGGCTCGGCTT
CACCGTCACCGCCGACGTCGAGGTGCCCGAAGGACCGCGCACCTGGTGCATGACCCGCAAGCCCGGTGCC
TGAGAATTCGTCGACAATCAACCTCTGGATTACAAAATTTGTGAAAGATTGACTGGTATTCTTAACTATG
TTGCTCCTTTTACGCTATGTGGATACGCTGCTTTAATGCCTTTGTATCATGCTATTGCTTCCCGTATGGC
TTTCATTTTCTCCTCCTTGTATAAATCCTGGTTGCTGTCTCTTTATGAGGAGTTGTGGCCCGTTGTCAGG
CAACGTGGCGTGGTGTGCACTGTGTTTGCTGACGCAACCCCCACTGGTTGGGGCATTGCCACCACCTGTC
AGCTCCTTTCCGGGACTTTCGCTTTCCCCCTCCCTATTGCCACGGCGGAACTCATCGCCGCCTGCCTTGC
CCGCTGCTGGACAGGGGCTCGGCTGTTGGGCACTGACAATTCCGTGGTGTTGTCGGGGAAATCATCGTCC
TTTCCTTGGCTGCTCGCCTGTGTTGCCACCTGGATTCTGCGCGGGACGTCCTTCTGCTACGTCCCTTCGG
CCCTCAATCCAGCGGACCTTCCTTCCCGCGGCCTGCTGCCGGCTCTGCGGCCTCTTCCGCGTCTTCGCCT
TCGCCCTCAGACGAGTCGGATCTCCCTTTGGGCCGCCTCCCCGCCTGGTACCTTTAAGACCAATGACTTA
CAAGGCAGCTGTAGATCTTAGCCACTTTTTAAAAGAAAAGGGGGGACTGGAAGGGCTAATTCACTCCCAA
CGAAAATAAGATCTGCTTTTTGCTTGTACTGGGTCTCTCTGGTTAGACCAGATCTGAGCCTGGGAGCTCT
CTGGCTAACTAGGGAACCCACTGCTTAAGCCTCAATAAAGCTTGCCTTGAGTGCTTCAAGTAGTGTGTGC
CCGTCTGTTGTGTGACTCTGGTAACTAGAGATCCCTCAGACCCTTTTAGTCAGTGTGGAAAATCTCTAGC
AGTAGTAGTTCATGTCATCTTATTATTCAGTATTTATAACTTGCAAAGAAATGAATATCAGAGAGTGAGA
GGAACTTGTTTATTGCAGCTTATAATGGTTACAAATAAAGCAATAGCATCACAAATTTCACAAATAAAGC
ATTTTTTTCACTGCATTCTAGTTGTGGTTTGTCCAAACTCATCAATGTATCTTATCATGTCTGGCTCTAG
CTATCCCGCCCCTAACTCCGCCCAGTTCCGCCCATTCTCCGCCCCATGGCTGACTAATTTTTTTTATTTA
TGCAGAGGCCGAGGCCGCCTCGGCCTCTGAGCTATTCCAGAAGTAGTGAGGAGGCTTTTTTGGAGGCCTA
GACTTTTGCAGAGACGGCCCAAATTCGTAATCATGGTCATAGCTGTTTCCTGTGTGAAATTGTTATCCGC
TCACAATTCCACACAACATACGAGCCGGAAGCATAAAGTGTAAAGCCTGGGGTGCCTAATGAGTGAGCTA
ACTCACATTAATTGCGTTGCGCTCACTGCCCGCTTTCCAGTCGGGAAACCTGTCGTGCCAGCTGCATTAA
TGAATCGGCCAACGCGCGGGGAGAGGCGGTTTGCGTATTGGGCGCTCTTCCGCTTCCTCGCTCACTGACT
CGCTGCGCTCGGTCGTTCGGCTGCGGCGAGCGGTATCAGCTCACTCAAAGGCGGTAATACGGTTATCCAC
AGAATCAGGGGATAACGCAGGAAAGAACATGTGAGCAAAAGGCCAGCAAAAGGCCAGGAACCGTAAAAAG
GCCGCGTTGCTGGCGTTTTTCCATAGGCTCCGCCCCCCTGACGAGCATCACAAAAATCGACGCTCAAGTC
AGAGGTGGCGAAACCCGACAGGACTATAAAGATACCAGGCGTTTCCCCCTGGAAGCTCCCTCGTGCGCTC
TCCTGTTCCGACCCTGCCGCTTACCGGATACCTGTCCGCCTTTCTCCCTTCGGGAAGCGTGGCGCTTTCT
CATAGCTCACGCTGTAGGTATCTCAGTTCGGTGTAGGTCGTTCGCTCCAAGCTGGGCTGTGTGCACGAAC
CCCCCGTTCAGCCCGACCGCTGCGCCTTATCCGGTAACTATCGTCTTGAGTCCAACCCGGTAAGACACGA
CTTATCGCCACTGGCAGCAGCCACTGGTAACAGGATTAGCAGAGCGAGGTATGTAGGCGGTGCTACAGAG
TTCTTGAAGTGGTGGCCTAACTACGGCTACACTAGAAGGACAGTATTTGGTATCTGCGCTCTGCTGAAGC
CAGTTACCTTCGGAAAAAGAGTTGGTAGCTCTTGATCCGGCAAACAAACCACCGCTGGTAGCGGTGGTTT
TTTTGTTTGCAAGCAGCAGATTACGCGCAGAAAAAAAGGATCTCAAGAAGATCCTTTGATCTTTTCTACG
GGGTCTGACGCTCAGTGGAACGAAAACTCACGTTAAGGGATTTTGGTCATGAGATTATCAAAAAGGATCT
TCACCTAGATCCTTTTAAATTAAAAATGAAGTTTTAAATCAATCTAAAGTATATATGAGTAAACTTGGTC
TGACAGTTACCAATGCTTAATCAGTGAGGCACCTATCTCAGCGATCTGTCTATTTCGTTCATCCATAGTT
GCCTGACTCCCCGTCGTGTAGATAACTACGATACGGGAGGGCTTACCATCTGGCCCCAGTGCTGCAATGA
TACCGCGAGACCCACGCTCACCGGCTCCAGATTTATCAGCAATAAACCAGCCAGCCGGAAGGGCCGAGCG
CAGAAGTGGTCCTGCAACTTTATCCGCCTCCATCCAGTCTATTAATTGTTGCCGGGAAGCTAGAGTAAGT
AGTTCGCCAGTTAATAGTTTGCGCAACGTTGTTGCCATTGCTACAGGCATCGTGGTGTCACGCTCGTCGT
TTGGTATGGCTTCATTCAGCTCCGGTTCCCAACGATCAAGGCGAGTTACATGATCCCCCATGTTGTGCAA
AAAAGCGGTTAGCTCCTTCGGTCCTCCGATCGTTGTCAGAAGTAAGTTGGCCGCAGTGTTATCACTCATG
GTTATGGCAGCACTGCATAATTCTCTTACTGTCATGCCATCCGTAAGATGCTTTTCTGTGACTGGTGAGT
ACTCAACCAAGTCATTCTGAGAATAGTGTATGCGGCGACCGAGTTGCTCTTGCCCGGCGTCAATACGGGA
TAATACCGCGCCACATAGCAGAACTTTAAAAGTGCTCATCATTGGAAAACGTTCTTCGGGGCGAAAACTC
TCAAGGATCTTACCGCTGTTGAGATCCAGTTCGATGTAACCCACTCGTGCACCCAACTGATCTTCAGCAT
CTTTTACTTTCACCAGCGTTTCTGGGTGAGCAAAAACAGGAAGGCAAAATGCCGCAAAAAAGGGAATAAG
GGCGACACGGAAATGTTGAATACTCATACTCTTCCTTTTTCAATATTATTGAAGCATTTATCAGGGTTAT
TGTCTCATGAGCGGATACATATTTGAATGTATTTAGAAAAATAAACAAATAGGGGTTCCGCGCACATTTC
CCCGAAAAGTGCCACCTGACGTCTAAGAAACCATTATTATCATGACATTAACCTATAAAAATAGGCGTAT
CACGAGGCCCTTTCGTCTCGCGCGTTTCGGTGATGACGGTGAAAACCTCTGACACATGCAGCTCCCGGAG
ACGGTCACAGCTTGTCTGTAAGCGGATGCCGGGAGCAGACAAGCCCGTCAGGGCGCGTCAGCGGGTGTTG
GCGGGTGTCGGGGCTGGCTTAACTATGCGGCATCAGAGCAGATTGTACTGAGAGTGCACCATATGCGGTG
TGAAATACCGCACAGATGCGTAAGGAGAAAATACCGCATCAGGCGCCATTCGCCATTCAGGCTGCGCAAC
TGTTGGGAAGGGCGATCGGTGCGGGCCTCTTCGCTATTACGCCAGCTGGCGAAAGGGGGATGTGCTGCAA
GGCGATTAAGTTGGGTAACGCCAGGGTTTTCCCAGTCACGACGTTGTAAAACGACGGCCAGTGCCAAGCT
G
