>Addgene plasmid #72258 | pCDH-CB-FLPe-P2A-copGFP-T2A-Puro | addgene partial sequence | sequence record 134983 | pBPGw-3 5'-TACTTACAATATCAGTGATATC-3'
ATTCCCAAGCAGGAATTAATTTCTTTAATGAGGCTTCCAGAATTGTTGCTTTTTGCGTCTTGTATTTAAA
CTGGAGTGATTTGTTGACAATATCGAAACTCAGCGAATTGCTTATGATAGTATTATAGCTCATGAATGTG
GCTCTCTTGATTGCTGTTCCGTTATGAGTAATCATCCAACATAAATAGGTTAGTTCAGCAGCACATGATG
CTATTTTTTCCCCTGAAGGTCTTTCAAACCTTTCCACAAACTGACGAACCAGGACCTTAGGTGGTGTTTT
ACATAATATATCAAATTGACTCATCACCTTCCTCTTCTTCTTGGGAGCCATGGTGGATCCCGACCGGTGG
ATCGGCCGCGGGTACAATTCCGCAGCTTTTAGAGCAGAAGTAACACTTCCGTACAGGCCTAGAAGTAAAG
GCAACATCCACTGAGGAGCAGTTCTTTGATTTGCACCACCACCGGATCGGGGACCTGAAATAAAAGACAA
AAAGACTAAACTTACCAGTTAACTTTCTGGTTTTTCAGTTCCTCGATCGACTCTAGGGCCGCCACCGCGG
TGGCTGATCCCGCTCCCGCCCGCCGCGCGCTTCGCTTTTTATAGGGCCGCCGCCGCCGCCGCCTCGCCAT
AAAAGGAAACTTTCGGAGCGCGCCGCTCTGATTGGCTGCCGCCGCACCTCTCCGCCTCGCC
