>Addgene plasmid #72258 | pCDH-CB-FLPe-P2A-copGFP-T2A-Puro | addgene partial sequence | sequence record 134984 | WPRE-R 5'-CATAGCGTAAAAGGAGCAACA-3'
ATCAGAGGTTGATTGTCGACGAATTCTCAGGCACCGGGCTTGCGGGTCATGCACCAGGTGCGCGGTCCTT
CGGGCACCTCGACGTCGGCGGTGACGGTGAAGCCGAGCCGCTCGTAGAAGGGGAGGTTGCGGGGCGCGGA
GGTCTCCAGGAAGGCGGGCACCCCGGCGCGCTCGGCCGCCTCCACTCCGGGGAGCACGACGGCGCTGCCC
AGACCCTTGCCCTGGTGGTCGGGCGAGACGCCGACGGTGGCCAGGAACCACGCGGGCTCCTTGGGCCGGT
GCGGCGCCAGGAGGCCTTCCATCTGTTGCTGCGCGGCCAGCCGGGAACCGCTCAACTCGGCCATGCGCGG
GCCGATCTCGGCGAACACCGCCCCCGCTTCGACGCTCTCCGGCGTGGTCCAGACCGCCACCGCGGCGCCG
TCGTCCGCGACCCACACCTTGCCGATGTCGAGCCCGACGCGCGTGAGGAAGAGTTCTTGCAGCTCGGTGA
CCCGCTCGATGTGGCGGTCCGGATCGACGGTGTGGCGCGTGGCGGGGTAGTCGGCGAACGCGGCGGCGAG
GGTGCGTACGGCCCTGGGGACGTCGTCGCGGGTGGCGAGGCGCACCGTGGGCTTGTACTCGGTCATTGGG
CCAGGATTCTCCTCGACGTCACCGCATGTTAGCAGACTTCCTCTGCCCTCTCCACTGCCGTCGACGCGAG
ATCCGGTGGAGCCGGGTCCGGCGGTGCCGTCCACGGCAGAATTGGACGACTGAGCGCGGGATCTGGCGAA
GGCAATGGGG
